Addgene plasmid #184454: pVITRO1-iRFP702-NLS
Purpose: Nucleus-targeted iRFP702 expression in mammalian cells
Depositing lab: Chuan-Hsiang Huang. Depositing organization: Johns Hopkins University and School of Medicine. Publication: Deciphering cell signaling networks with massively multiplexed biosensor barcoding. Yang JM, Chi WY, Liang J, Takayanagi S, Iglesias PA, Huang CH. Cell. 2021 Dec 9;184(25):6193-6206.e14. doi: 10.1016/j.cell.2021.11.005. Epub 2021 Nov 26. PubMed 34838160.
Backbone
  Vector backbone: pVITRO1-hygro-mcs
  Backbone manufacturer: InvivoGen
  Backbone size w/o insert (bp): 6491
  Total vector size (bp): 6829
  Vector type: Mammalian Expression
Growth in bacteria
  Bacterial resistance: Hygromycin, 200 μg/mL
  Growth temperature: 37°C
  Growth strain: DH5alpha
  Copy number: High Copy
Gene/Insert
  Gene/Insert name: iRFP702-3xNLS
  Species: Synthetic
  Insert size (bp): 338
  Mutation: WT
  Promoter: Rat EF1α
  Cloning method: Restriction Enzyme; 5′ cloning site BspEI (not destroyed); 3′ cloning site BamHI (not destroyed)
  Sequencing primers: 5′ N/A; 3′ GGAAAGACCAGGCGGAGTTTC
Terms and licenses: Academic/Nonprofit Terms; Industry Terms: Not Available to Industry
How to cite: pVITRO1-iRFP702-NLS was a gift from Chuan-Hsiang Huang (Addgene plasmid # 184454 ; http://n2t.net/addgene:184454 ; RRID:Addgene_184454)
