[The description below was written by a language model from this plasmid's Addgene catalogue record and pLannotate feature annotations shown in this document.]
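Description:
pVITRO1-iRFP702-NLS is a mammalian expression plasmid built on the InvivoGen pVITRO1-hygro-mcs backbone, a dual-cassette vector designed to carry two independent transcription units. It replicates in E. coli from a high-copy ColE1/pUC-type origin and is selected with hygromycin in bacteria. The same hph (hygromycin phosphotransferase) gene can also serve for selection in mammalian cells.

The payload is iRFP702, a near-infrared fluorescent protein derived from a Rhodopseudomonas palustris bacteriophytochrome that needs biliverdin as a cofactor. It is fused at its C-terminus to SV40 large T antigen nuclear localization signal, so the fluorescence concentrates in the nucleus. The catalogue names the insert as a 3xNLS fusion, although the annotation calls out only one NLS copy. The record gives rat EF1α as the promoter. The feature table shows a CMV enhancer and partial CMV promoter upstream, followed by an unannotated stretch before the iRFP702 coding sequence, where the rat EF1α element would presumably lie. Downstream, an FMDV IRES links hph to the same transcript, which ends at an EF-1α polyadenylation signal. Short bacterial promoter fragments just ahead of hph likely account for its expression in E. coli. The second cassette, with an SV40 enhancer fragment, a mouse EF-1α promoter and an SV40 poly(A) signal, has no annotated coding sequence and appears to be empty.

The sequenced record is 7,508 nt, larger than the catalogued total of 6,829 bp, and the listed 338 bp insert size is shorter than the annotated iRFP702 coding region alone, so the catalogue sizes should be treated cautiously. The plasmid provides a nucleus-targeted near-infrared marker and comes from work on multiplexed biosensor barcoding of cells.
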