Features (pLannotate 1.2.2; 14 found; start..end, strand, type, name):
     51..242     +  promoter       SV40 promoter (fragment): SV40 enhancer and early promoter
    429..1562    +  promoter       mEF-1α promoter (fragment): strong constitutive promoter for mouse elongation factor EF-1α
   1607..1728    -  polyA_signal   SV40 poly(A) signal: SV40 polyadenylation signal
   1751..1822    -  CDS            large T antigen (fragment): large T antigen from SV40 (simian virus 40)
   1916..2504    +  rep_origin     ori: high-copy-number ColE1/pMB1/pBR322/pUC origin of replication
   2584..2887    +  enhancer       CMV enhancer: human cytomegalovirus immediate early enhancer
   2889..2988    +  promoter       CMV promoter (fragment): human cytomegalovirus (CMV) immediate early promoter
   4320..5252    +  CDS            iRFP702: iRFP702 is a basic (constitutively fluorescent) near ir fluorescent protein published in 2013, derived from Rhodopseudomonas palustris CGA009. It has low acid sensitivity. It requires the cofactor biliverdin for fluorescence.
   5265..5285    +  CDS            SV40 NLS: nuclear localization signal of SV40 (simian virus 40) large T antigen
   5355..5799    +  misc_feature   FMDV IRES: internal ribosome entry site (IRES) of the foot-and-mouth disease virus
   5832..5850    +  promoter       tac promoter (fragment): strong E. coli promoter; hybrid between the trp and lac UV5 promoters
   5870..5888    +  promoter       T7 promoter: promoter for bacteriophage T7 RNA polymerase
   5898..6920    +  CDS            hph: KHYB_ECOLX - Experimental evidence at protein level: Swiss-Prot protein existence level 1. The aminoglycoside phosphotransferases achieve inactivation of their antibiotic substrates by phosphorylation. Only phosphorylates hygromycin and closely related compounds such as demethyl analogs and destomycin. From Escherichia coli.
   6935..7507    +  polyA_signal   EF-1α poly(A) signal: human EF-1α polyadenylation signal
>Addgene plasmid #184454 | pVITRO1-iRFP702-NLS | addgene full sequence | sequence record 362896 | Addgene NGS Result
CCTGCAGGGCCTGAAATAACCTCTGAAAGAGGAACTTGGTTAGGTACCTTCTGAGGCGGAAAGAACCAGC
TGTGGAATGTGTGTCAGTTAGGGTGTGGAAAGTCCCCAGGCTCCCCAGCAGGCAGAAGTATGCAAAGCAT
GCATCTCAATTAGTCAGCAACCAGGTGTGGAAAGTCCCCAGGCTCCCCAGCAGGCAGAAGTATGCAAAGC
ATGCATCTCAATTAGTCAGCAACCATAGTCCCACTAGTGGAGCCGAGAGTAATTCATACAAAAGGAGGGA
TCGCCTTCGCAAGGGGAGAGCCCAGGGACCGTCCCTAAATTCTCACAGACCCAAATCCCTGTAGCCGCCC
CACGACAGCGCGAGGAGCATGCGCTCAGGGCTGAGCGCGGGGAGAGCAGAGCACACAAGCTCATAGACCC
TGGTCGTGGGGGGGAGGACCGGGGAGCTGGCGCGGGGCAAACTGGGAAAGCGGTGTCGTGTGCTGGCTCC
GCCCTCTTCCCGAGGGTGGGGGAGAACGGTATATAAGTGCGGCAGTCGCCTTGGACGTTCTTTTTCGCAA
CGGGTTTGCCGTCAGAACGCAGGTGAGGGGCGGGTGTGGCTTCCGCGGGCCGCCGAGCTGGAGGTCCTGC
TCCGAGCGGGCCGGGCCCCGCTGTCGTCGGCGGGGATTAGCTGCGAGCATTCCCGCTTCGAGTTGCGGGC
GGCGCGGGAGGCAGAGTGCGAGGCCTAGCGGCAACCCCGTAGCCTCGCCTCGTGTCCGGCTTGAGGCCTA
GCGTGGTGTCCGCGCCGCCGCCGCGTGCTACTCCGGCCGCACTCTGGTCTTTTTTTTTTTTGTTGTTGTT
GCCCTGCTGCCTTCGATTGCCGTTCAGCAATAGGGGCTAACAAAGGGAGGGTGCGGGGCTTGCTCGCCCG
GAGCCCGGAGAGGTCATGGTTGGGGAGGAATGGAGGGACAGGAGTGGCGGCTGGGGCCCGCCCGCCTTCG
GAGCACATGTCCGACGCCACCTGGATGGGGCGAGGCCTGGGGTTTTTCCCGAAGCAACCAGGCTGGGGTT
AGCGTGCCGAGGCCATGTGGCCCCAGCACCCGGCACGATCTGGCTTGGCGGCGCCGCGTTGCCCTGCCTC
CCTAACTAGGGTGAGGCCATCCCGTCCGGCACCAGTTGCGTGCGTGGAAAGATGGCCGCTCCCGGGCCCT
GTTGCAAGGAGCTCAAAATGGAGGACGCGGCAGCCCGGTGGAGCGGGCGGGTGAGTCACCCACACAAAGG
AAGAGGGCCTGGTCCCTCACCGGCTGCTGCTTCCTGTGACCCCGTGGTCCTATCGGCCGCAATAGTCACC
TCGGGCTTTTGAGCACGGCTAGTCGCGGCGGGGGGAGGGGATGTAATGGCGTTGGAGTTTGTTCACATTT
GGTGGGTGGAGACTAGTCAGGCCAGCCTGGCGCTGGAAGTCATTTTTGGAATTTGTCCCCTTGAGTTTTG
AGCGGAGCTAATTCTCGGGCTTCTTAGCGGTTCAAAGGTATCTTTTAAACCCTTTTTTAGGTGTTGTGAA
AACCACCGCTAATTCAAAGCAACCGGTGATATCAAAGATCTTGTACAGCTAGCTGGCCAGACATGATAAG
ATACATTGATGAGTTTGGACAAACCACAACTAGAATGCAGTGAAAAAAATGCTTTATTTGTGAAATTTGT
GATGCTATTGCTTTATTTGTAACCATTATAAGCTGCAATAAACAAGTTAACAACAACAATTGCATTCATT
TTATGTTTCAGGTTCAGGGGGAGGTGTGGGAGGTTTTTTAAAGCAAGTAAAACCTCTACAAATGTGGTAT
GGAAATGTTAATTAACTAGCCATGACCAAAATCCCTTAACGTGAGTTTTCGTTCCACTGAGCGTCAGACC
CCGTAGAAAAGATCAAAGGATCTTCTTGAGATCCTTTTTTTCTGCGCGTAATCTGCTGCTTGCAAACAAA
AAAACCACCGCTACCAGCGGTGGTTTGTTTGCCGGATCAAGAGCTACCAACTCTTTTTCCGAAGGTAACT
GGCTTCAGCAGAGCGCAGATACCAAATACTGTTCTTCTAGTGTAGCCGTAGTTAGGCCACCACTTCAAGA
ACTCTGTAGCACCGCCTACATACCTCGCTCTGCTAATCCTGTTACCAGTGGCTGCTGCCAGTGGCGATAA
GTCGTGTCTTACCGGGTTGGACTCAAGACGATAGTTACCGGATAAGGCGCAGCGGTCGGGCTGAACGGGG
GGTTCGTGCACACAGCCCAGCTTGGAGCGAACGACCTACACCGAACTGAGATACCTACAGCGTGAGCTAT
GAGAAAGCGCCACGCTTCCCGAAGGGAGAAAGGCGGACAGGTATCCGGTAAGCGGCAGGGTCGGAACAGG
AGAGCGCACGAGGGAGCTTCCAGGGGGAAACGCCTGGTATCTTTATAGTCCTGTCGGGTTTCGCCACCTC
TGACTTGAGCGTCGATTTTTGTGATGCTCGTCAGGGGGGCGGAGCCTATGGAAAAACGCCAGCAACGCGG
CCTTTTTACGGTTCCTGGCCTTTTGCTGGCCTTTTGCTCACATGTTCTTAATTAACCTGCAGGCGTTACA
TAACTTACGGTAAATGGCCCGCCTGGCTGACCGCCCAACGACCCCCGCCCATTGACGTCAATAATGACGT
ATGTTCCCATAGTAACGCCAATAGGGACTTTCCATTGACGTCAATGGGTGGAGTATTTACGGTAAACTGC
CCACTTGGCAGTACATCAAGTGTATCATATGCCAAGTACGCCCCCTATTGACGTCAATGACGGTAAATGG
CCCGCCTGGCATTATGCCCAGTACATGACCTTATGGGACTTTCCTACTTGGCAGTACATCTACGTATTAG
TCATCGCTATTACCATGATGATGCGGTTTTGGCAGTACATCAATGGGCGTGGATAGCGGTTTGACTCACG
GGGATTTCCAAGTCTCCACCCCATTGACGTCAATGGGAGTTTGTTTTGACTAGTGGAGCCGAGAGTAATT
CATACAAAAGGAGGGATCGCCTTCGCAAGGGGAGAGCCCAGGGACCGTCCCTAAATTCTCACAGACCCAA
ATCCCTGTAGCCGCCCCACGACAGCGCGAGGAGCATGCGCCCAGGGCTGAGCGCGGGTAGATCAGAGCAC
ACAAGCTCACAGTCCCCGGCGGTGGGGGGAGGGGCGCGCTGAGCGGGGGCCAGGGAGCTGGCGCGGGGCA
AACTGGGAAAGTGGTGTCGTGTGCTGGCTCCGCCCTCTTCCCGAGGGTGGGGGAGAACGGTATATAAGTG
CGGTAGTCGCCTTGGACGTTCTTTTTCGCAACGGGTTTGCCGTCAGAACGCAGGTGAGTGGCGGGTGTGG
CTTCCGCGGGCCCCGGAGCTGGAGCCCTGCTCTGAGCGGGCCGGGCTGATATGCGAGTGTCGTCCGCAGG
GTTTAGCTGTGAGCATTCCCACTTCGAGTGGCGGGCGGTGCGGGGGTGAGAGTGCGAGGCCTAGCGGCAA
CCCCGTAGCCTCGCCTCGTGTCCGGCTTGAGGCCTAGCGTGGTGTCCGCCGCCGCGTGCCACTCCGGCCG
CACTATGCGTTTTTTGTCCTTGCTGCCCTCGATTGCCTTCCAGCAGCATGGGCTAACAAAGGGAGGGTGT
GGGGCTCACTCTTAAGGAGCCCATGAAGCTTACGTTGGATAGGAATGGAAGGGCAGGAGGGGCGACTGGG
GCCCGCCCGCCTTCGGAGCACATGTCCGACGCCACCTGGATGGGGCGAGGCCTGTGGCTTTCCGAAGCAA
TCGGGCGTGAGTTTAGCCTACCTGGGCCATGTGGCCCTAGCACTGGGCACGGTCTGGCCTGGCGGTGCCG
CGTTCCCTTGCCTCCCAACAAGGGTGAGGCCGTCCCGCCCGGCACCAGTTGCTTGCGCGGAAAGATGGCC
GCTCCCGGGGCCCTGTTGCAAGGAGCTCAAAATGGAGGACGCGGCAGCCCGGTGGAGCGGGCGGGTGAGT
CACCCACACAAAGGAAGAGGGCCTTGCCCCTCGCCGGCCGCTGCTTCCTGTGACCCCGTGGTCTATCGGC
CGCATAGTCACCTCGGGCTTCTCTTGAGCACCGCTCGTCGCGGCGGGGGGAGGGGATCTAATGGCGTTGG
AGTTTGTTCACATTTGGTGGGTGGAGACTAGTCAGGCCAGCCTGGCGCTGGAAGTCATTCTTGGAATTTG
CCCCTTTGAGTTTGGAGCGAGGCTAATTCTCAAGCCTCTTAGCGGTTCAAAGGTATTTTCTAAACCCGTT
TCCAGGTGTTGTGAAAGCCACCGCTAATTCAAAGCAATCCGGAGCCACCATGGCGCGTAAGGTCGATCTC
ACCTCCTGCGATCGCGAGCCGATCCACATCCCCGGCAGCATTCAGCCGTGCGGCTGCCTGCTAGCCTGCG
ACGCGCAGGCGGTGCGGATCACGCGCATTACGGAAAATGCCGGCGCGTTCTTTGGACGCGAAACTCCGCG
GGTCGGTGAGCTACTCGCCGATTACTTCGGCGAGACCGAAGCCCATGCGCTGCGCAACGCACTGGCGCAG
TCCTCCGATCCAAAGCGACCGGCGCTGATCTTCGGTTGGCGCGACGGCCTGACCGGCCGCACCTTCGACA
TCTCGCTGCATCGCCATGACGGTACATCGATCATCGAGTTCGAGCCTGCGGCGGCCGAACAGGCCGACAA
TCCGCTGCGGCTGACGCGGCAGATCATCGCGCGCACCAAAGAACTGAAGTCGCTCGAAGAGATGGCCGCA
CGGGTGCCGCGCTATCTGCAGGCGATGCTCGGCTATCACCGCGTGATGTTGTACCGCTTCGCGGACGACG
GCTCCGGCAAAGTGATCGGCGAGGCGAAGCGCAGCGACCTCGAGAGCTTTCTCGGTCAGCACTTTCCGGC
GTCGCTGGTCCCGCAGCAGGCGCGGCTACTGTACTTGAAGAACGCGATCCGCGTGGTCTCGGATTCGCGC
GGCATCAGCAGCCGGATCGTGCCCGAGCACGACGCCTCCGGCGCCGCGCTTGATCTGTCGTTCGCGCACC
TGCGCAGCATCTCGCCTATCCATCTCGAATTTCTGCGGAACATGGGCGTCAGCGCCTCGATGTCGCTGTC
GATCATCATTGACGGCACGCTATGGGGATTGATCATCTGTCATCATTACGAGCCGCGTGCCGTGCCGATG
GCGCAGCGCGTCGCGGCCGAAATGTTCGCCGACTTCTTATCGCTGCACTTCACCGCCGCCCACCACCAAC
GGGGAAGCTCCGATCCAAAAAAGAAGAGAAAGGTAGACCCCAAAAAGAAAAGGAAGGTGGACCCTAAGAA
AAAGCGCAAAGTGTGAGGATCCCGTACGCCTAGGAGCAGGTTTCCCCAATGACACAAAACGTGCAACTTG
AAACTCCGCCTGGTCTTTCCAGGTCTAGAGGGGTAACACTTTGTACTGCGTTTGGCTCCACGCTCGATCC
ACTGGCGAGTGTTAGTAACAGCACTGTTGCTTCGTAGCGGAGCATGACGGCCGTGGGAACTCCTCCTTGG
TAACAAGGACCCACGGGGCCAAAAGCCACGCCCACACGGGCCCGTCATGTGTGCAACCCCAGCACGGCGA
CTTTACTGCGAAACCCACTTTAAAGTGACATTGAAACTGGTACCCACACACTGGTGACAGGCTAAGGATG
CCCTTCAGGTACCCCGAGGTAACACGCGACACTCGGGATCTGAGAAGGGGACTGGGGCTTCTATAAAAGC
GCTCGGTTTAAAAAGCTTCTATGCCTGAATAGGTGACCGGAGGTCGGCACCTTTCCTTTGCAATTACTGA
CCCTATGAATACACTGACTGTTTGACAATTAATCATCGGCATAGTATATCGGCATAGTATAATACGACTC
ACTATAGGAGGGCCACCATGAAGAAACCTGAACTGACAGCAACTTCTGTTGAGAAGTTTCTCATTGAAAA
ATTTGATTCTGTTTCTGATCTCATGCAGCTGTCTGAAGGTGAAGAAAGCAGAGCCTTTTCTTTTGATGTT
GGAGGAAGAGGTTATGTTCTGAGGGTCAATTCTTGTGCTGATGGTTTTTACAAAGACAGATATGTTTACA
GACACTTTGCCTCTGCTGCTCTGCCAATTCCAGAAGTTCTGGACATTGGAGAATTTTCTGAATCTCTCAC
CTACTGCATCAGCAGAAGAGCACAAGGAGTCACTCTCCAGGATCTCCCTGAAACTGAGCTGCCAGCTGTT
CTGCAACCTGTTGCTGAAGCAATGGATGCCATTGCAGCAGCTGATCTGAGCCAAACCTCTGGATTTGGTC
CTTTTGGTCCCCAAGGCATTGGTCAGTACACCACTTGGAGGGATTTCATTTGTGCCATTGCTGATCCTCA
TGTCTATCACTGGCAGACTGTGATGGATGACACAGTTTCTGCTTCTGTTGCTCAGGCACTGGATGAACTC
ATGCTGTGGGCAGAAGATTGTCCTGAAGTCAGACACCTGGTCCATGCTGATTTTGGAAGCAACAATGTTC
TGACAGACAATGGCAGAATCACTGCAGTCATTGACTGGTCTGAAGCCATGTTTGGAGATTCTCAATATGA
GGTTGCCAACATTTTTTTTTGGAGACCTTGGCTGGCTTGCATGGAACAACAAACAAGATATTTTGAAAGA
AGACACCCAGAACTGGCTGGTTCCCCCAGACTGAGAGCCTACATGCTCAGAATTGGCCTGGACCAACTGT
ATCAATCTCTGGTTGATGGAAACTTTGATGATGCTGCTTGGGCACAAGGAAGATGTGATGCCATTGTGAG
GTCTGGTGCTGGAACTGTTGGAAGAACTCAAATTGCAAGAAGGTCTGCTGCTGTTTGGACTGATGGATGT
GTTGAAGTTCTGGCTGACTCTGGAAACAGGAGACCCTCCACAAGACCCAGAGCCAAGGAATGAATATTAG
CTAGATTATCCCTAATACCTGCCACCCCACTCTTAATCAGTGGTGGAAGAACGGTCTCAGAACTGTTTGT
TTCAATTGGCCATTTAAGTTTAGTAGTAAAAGACTGGTTAATGATAACAATGCATCGTAAAACCTTCAGA
AGGAAAGGAGAATGTTTTGTGGACCACTTTGGTTTTCTTTTTTGCGTGTGGCAGTTTTAAGTTATTAGTT
TTTAAAATCAGTACTTTTTAATGGAAACAACTTGACCAAAAATTTGTCACAGAATTTTGAGACCCATTAA
AAAAGTTAAATGAGAAACCTGTGTGTTCCTTTGGTCAACACCGAGACATTTAGGTGAAAGACATCTAATT
CTGGTTTTACGAATCTGGAAACTTCTTGAAAATGTAATTCTTGAGTTAACACTTCTGGGTGGAGAATAGG
GTTGTTTTCCCCCCACATAATTGGAAGGGGAAGGAATATCATTTAAAGCTATGGGAGGGTTGCTTTGATT
ACAACACTGGAGAGAAATGCAGCATGTTGCTGATTGCCTGTCACTAAAACAGGCCAAAAACTGAGTCCTT
GGGTTGCATAGAAAGCTG
